>Addgene plasmid #200121 | pCAG.Myc-SARS2_3CL(C145A) | addgene full sequence | sequence record 392885 | Addgene NGS Result
GGTCGACATTGATTATTGACTAGTTATTAATAGTAATCAATTACGGGGTCATTAGTTCATAGCCCATATA
TGGAGTTCCGCGTTACATAACTTACGGTAAATGGCCCGCCTGGCTGACCGCCCAACGACCCCCGCCCATT
GACGTCAATAATGACGTATGTTCCCATAGTAACGCCAATAGGGACTTTCCATTGACGTCAATGGGTGGAG
TATTTACGGTAAACTGCCCACTTGGCAGTACATCAAGTGTATCATATGCCAAGTACGCCCCCTATTGACG
TCAATGACGGTAAATGGCCCGCCTGGCATTATGCCCAGTACATGACCTTATGGGACTTTCCTACTTGGCA
GTACATCTACGTATTAGTCATCGCTATTACCATGGTCGAGGTGAGCCCCACGTTCTGCTTCACTCTCCCC
ATCTCCCCCCCCTCCCCACCCCCAATTTTGTATTTATTTATTTTTTAATTATTTTGTGCAGCGATGGGGG
CGGGGGGGGGGGGGGGGCGCGCGCCAGGCGGGGCGGGGCGGGGCGAGGGGCGGGGCGGGGCGAGGCGGAG
AGGTGCGGCGGCAGCCAATCAGAGCGGCGCGCTCCGAAAGTTTCCTTTTATGGCGAGGCGGCGGCGGCGG
CGGCCCTATAAAAAGCGAAGCGCGCGGCGGGCGGGAGTCGCTGCGCGCTGCCTTCGCCCCGTGCCCCGCT
CCGCCGCCGCCTCGCGCCGCCCGCCCCGGCTCTGACTGACCGCGTTACTCCCACAGGTGAGCGGGCGGGA
CGGCCCTTCTCCTCCGGGCTGTAATTAGCGCTTGGTTTAATGACGGCTTGTTTCTTTTCTGTGGCTGCGT
GAAAGCCTTGAGGGGCTCCGGGAGGGCCCTTTGTGCGGGGGGAGCGGCTCGGGGGGTGCGTGCGTGTGTG
TGTGCGTGGGGAGCGCCGCGTGCGGCTCCGCGCTGCCCGGCGGCTGTGAGCGCTGCGGGCGCGGCGCGGG
GCTTTGTGCGCTCCGCAGTGTGCGCGAGGGGAGCGCGGCCGGGGGCGGTGCCCCGCGGTGCGGGGGGGGC
TGCGAGGGGAACAAAGGCTGCGTGCGGGGTGTGTGCGTGGGGGGGTGAGCAGGGGGTGTGGGCGCGTCGG
TCGGGCTGCAACCCCCCCTGCACCCCCCTCCCCGAGTTGCTGAGCACGGCCCGGCTTCGGGTGCGGGGCT
CCGTACGGGGCGTGGCGCGGGGCTCGCCGTGCCGGGCGGGGGGTGGCGGCAGGTGGGGGTGCCGGGCGGG
GCGGGGCCGCCTCGGGCCGGGGAGGGCTCGGGGGAGGGGCGCGGCGGCCCCCGGAGCGCCGGCGGCTGTC
GAGGCGCGGCGAGCCGCAGCCATTGCCTTTTATGGTAATCGTGCGAGAGGGCGCAGGGACTTCCTTTGTC
CCAAATCTGTGCGGAGCCGAAATCTGGGAGGCGCCGCCGCACCCCCTCTAGCGGGCGCGGGGCGAAGCGG
TGCGGCGCCGGCAGGAAGGAAATGGGCGGGGAGGGCCTTCGTGCGTCGCCGCGCCGCCGTCCCCTTCTCC
CTCTCCAGCCTCGGGGCTGTCCGCGGGGGGACGGCTGCCTTCGGGGGGGACGGGGCAGGGCGGGGTTCGG
CTTCTGGCGTGTGACCGGCGGCTCTAGAGCCTCTGCTAACCATGTTCATGCCTTCTTCTTTTTCCTACAG
CTCCTGGGCAACGTGCTGGTTATTGTGCTGTCTCATCATTTTGGCAAAGAATTCCTCGATCGACGGTATC
GATAAGCTTGGCGCCACCATGGAGCAGAAGCTGATCAGCGAGGAGGACCTGGGTACCATG
[912 nt withheld, positions 1811-2722]
TTCCAGTAACTCGAGGAATTCACTCCTCAGGTGCAGGCTGCCTATCAGAAGGTGGTGGCTGGTGTGGCCA
ATGCCCTGGCTCACAAATACCACTGAGATCTTTTTCCCTCTGCCAAAAATTATGGGGACATCATGAAGCC
CCTTGAGCATCTGACTTCTGGCTAATAAAGGAAATTTATTTTCATTGCAATAGTGTGTTGGAATTTTTTG
TGTCTCTCACTCGGAAGGACATATGGGAGGGCAAATCATTTAAAACATCAGAATGAGTATTTGGTTTAGA
GTTTGGCAACATATGCCCATATGCTGGCTGCCATGAACAAAGGTTGGCTATAAAGAGGTCATCAGTATAT
GAAACAGCCCCCTGCTGTCCATTCCTTATTCCATAGAAAAGCCTTGACTTGAGGTTAGATTTTTTTTATA
TTTTGTTTTGTGTTATTTTTTTCTTTAACATCCCTAAAATTTTCCTTACATGTTTTACTAGCCAGATTTT
TCCTCCTCTCCTGACTACTCCCAGTCATAGCTGTCCCTCTTCTCTTATGGAGATCCCTCGACCTGCAGCC
CAAGCTTGGCGTAATCATGGTCATAGCTGTTTCCTGTGTGAAATTGTTATCCGCTCACAATTCCACACAA
CATACGAGCCGGAAGCATAAAGTGTAAAGCCTGGGGTGCCTAATGAGTGAGCTAACTCACATTAATTGCG
TTGCGCTCACTGCCCGCTTTCCAGTCGGGAAACCTGTCGTGCCAGCGGATCCGCATCTCAATTAGTCAGC
AACCATAGTCCCGCCCCTAACTCCGCCCATCCCGCCCCTAACTCCGCCCAGTTCCGCCCATTCTCCGCCC
CATGGCTGACTAATTTTTTTTATTTATGCAGAGGCCGAGGCCGCCTCGGCCTCTGAGCTATTCCAGAAGT
AGTGAGGAGGCTTTTTTGGAGGCCTAGGCTTTTGCAAAAAGCTAACTTGTTTATTGCAGCTTATAATGGT
TACAAATAAAGCAATAGCATCACAAATTTCACAAATAAAGCATTTTTTTCACTGCATTCTAGTTGTGGTT
TGTCCAAACTCATCAATGTATCTTATCATGTCTGGATCCGCTGCATTAATGAATCGGCCAACGCGCGGGG
AGAGGCGGTTTGCGTATTGGGCGCTCTTCCGCTTCCTCGCTCACTGACTCGCTGCGCTCGGTCGTTCGGC
TGCGGCGAGCGGTATCAGCTCACTCAAAGGCGGTAATACGGTTATCCACAGAATCAGGGGATAACGCAGG
AAAGAACATGTGAGCAAAAGGCCAGCAAAAGGCCAGGAACCGTAAAAAGGCCGCGTTGCTGGCGTTTTTC
CATAGGCTCCGCCCCCCTGACGAGCATCACAAAAATCGACGCTCAAGTCAGAGGTGGCGAAACCCGACAG
GACTATAAAGATACCAGGCGTTTCCCCCTGGAAGCTCCCTCGTGCGCTCTCCTGTTCCGACCCTGCCGCT
TACCGGATACCTGTCCGCCTTTCTCCCTTCGGGAAGCGTGGCGCTTTCTCATAGCTCACGCTGTAGGTAT
CTCAGTTCGGTGTAGGTCGTTCGCTCCAAGCTGGGCTGTGTGCACGAACCCCCCGTTCAGCCCGACCGCT
GCGCCTTATCCGGTAACTATCGTCTTGAGTCCAACCCGGTAAGACACGACTTATCGCCACTGGCAGCAGC
CACTGGTAACAGGATTAGCAGAGCGAGGTATGTAGGCGGTGCTACAGAGTTCTTGAAGTGGTGGCCTAAC
TACGGCTACACTAGAAGAACAGTATTTGGTATCTGCGCTCTGCTGAAGCCAGTTACCTTCGGAAAAAGAG
TTGGTAGCTCTTGATCCGGCAAACAAACCACCGCTGGTAGCGGTGGTTTTTTTGTTTGCAAGCAGCAGAT
TACGCGCAGAAAAAAAGGATCTCAAGAAGATCCTTTGATCTTTTCTACGGGGTCTGACGCTCAGTGGAAC
GAAAACTCACGTTAAGGGATTTTGGTCATGAGATTATCAAAAAGGATCTTCACCTAGATCCTTTTAAATT
AAAAATGAAGTTTTAAATCAATCTAAAGTATATATGAGTAAACTTGGTCTGACAGTTACCAATGCTTAAT
CAGTGAGGCACCTATCTCAGCGATCTGTCTATTTCGTTCATCCATAGTTGCCTGACTCCCCGTCGTGTAG
ATAACTACGATACGGGAGGGCTTACCATCTGGCCCCAGTGCTGCAATGATACCGCGAGACCCACGCTCAC
CGGCTCCAGATTTATCAGCAATAAACCAGCCAGCCGGAAGGGCCGAGCGCAGAAGTGGTCCTGCAACTTT
ATCCGCCTCCATCCAGTCTATTAATTGTTGCCGGGAAGCTAGAGTAAGTAGTTCGCCAGTTAATAGTTTG
CGCAACGTTGTTGCCATTGCTACAGGCATCGTGGTGTCACGCTCGTCGTTTGGTATGGCTTCATTCAGCT
CCGGTTCCCAACGATCAAGGCGAGTTACATGATCCCCCATGTTGTGCAAAAAAGCGGTTAGCTCCTTCGG
TCCTCCGATCGTTGTCAGAAGTAAGTTGGCCGCAGTGTTATCACTCATGGTTATGGCAGCACTGCATAAT
TCTCTTACTGTCATGCCATCCGTAAGATGCTTTTCTGTGACTGGTGAGTACTCAACCAAGTCATTCTGAG
AATAGTGTATGCGGCGACCGAGTTGCTCTTGCCCGGCGTCAATACGGGATAATACCGCGCCACATAGCAG
AACTTTAAAAGTGCTCATCATTGGAAAACGTTCTTCGGGGCGAAAACTCTCAAGGATCTTACCGCTGTTG
AGATCCAGTTCGATGTAACCCACTCGTGCACCCAACTGATCTTCAGCATCTTTTACTTTCACCAGCGTTT
CTGGGTGAGCAAAAACAGGAAGGCAAAATGCCGCAAAAAAGGGAATAAGGGCGACACGGAAATGTTGAAT
ACTCATACTCTTCCTTTTTCAATATTATTGAAGCATTTATCAGGGTTATTGTCTCATGAGCGGATACATA
TTTGAATGTATTTAGAAAAATAAACAAATAGGGGTTCCGCGCACATTTCCCCGAAAAGTGCCACCTG
Features (pLannotate 1.2.2; 18 found; start..end, strand, type, name):
      5..384     +  enhancer       CMV enhancer: human cytomegalovirus immediate early enhancer
    386..663     +  promoter       chicken β-actin promoter: No description available
    664..1680    +  intron         chimeric intron: chimera between introns from chicken β-actin and rabbit β-globin
   1678..1734    +  CDS            HBB (fragment): HBB_LEPEU - Experimental evidence at protein level: Swiss-Prot protein existence level 1. Involved in oxygen transport from the lung to the various peripheral tissues. From Lepus europaeus (European hare).
   1740..1760    -  misc_feature   MCS (fragment): pBluescript multiple cloning site
   1811..2785    +  CDS            R1A_SARS (fragment) (sequence partly withheld): Experimental evidence at protein level: Swiss-Prot protein existence level 1. [Non-structural protein 10]: Plays a pivotal role in viral transcription by stimulating both nsp14 3'-5' exoribonuclease and nsp16 2'-O-methyltransferase activities. Therefore plays an essential role in viral mRNAs cap methylation. From Severe acute respiratory syndrome coronavirus (SARS-CoV).
   2886..2941    +  polyA_signal   β-globin poly(A) signal: rabbit β-globin polyadenylation signal (Gil and Proudfoot, 1987)
   3326..3342    -  protein_bind   lac operator: The lac repressor binds to the lac operator to inhibit transcription in E. coli. This inhibition can be relieved by adding lactose or isopropyl-β-D-thiogalactopyranoside (IPTG). lac repressor encoded by lacI
   3350..3380    -  promoter       lac promoter: promoter for the E. coli lac operon
   3395..3416    -  protein_bind   CAP binding site: CAP binding activates transcription in the presence of cAMP. E. coli catabolite activator protein
   3429..3468    -  CDS            lacI (fragment): lac repressor; lacI; The lac repressor binds to the lac operator to inhibit transcription in E. coli. This inhibition can be relieved by adding lactose or isopropyl-β-D-thiogalactopyranoside (IPTG).
   3475..3497    +  promoter       SV40 promoter (fragment): SV40 enhancer and early promoter
   3521..3656    +  rep_origin     SV40 ori: SV40 origin of replication
   3676..3810    +  polyA_signal   SV40 poly(A) signal: SV40 polyadenylation signal
   3812..3866    -  CDS            lacI (fragment): lac repressor; lacI; The lac repressor binds to the lac operator to inhibit transcription in E. coli. This inhibition can be relieved by adding lactose or isopropyl-β-D-thiogalactopyranoside (IPTG).
   4049..4637    -  rep_origin     ori: high-copy-number ColE1/pMB1/pBR322/pUC origin of replication
   4808..5668    -  CDS            AmpR: β-lactamase; bla; confers resistance to ampicillin, carbenicillin, and related antibiotics
   5669..5773    -  promoter       AmpR promoter: bla
