[The description below was written by a language model from this plasmid's Addgene catalogue record and pLannotate feature annotations shown in this document.]
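Description:
pCAG.Myc-SARS2_3CL(C145A) is a mammalian expression plasmid built on the pCAG-Myc backbone that drives production of a human codon-optimised SARS-CoV-2 3CL protease (the main protease, cleaved from the ORF1ab polyprotein) carrying a C145A substitution and an N-terminal Myc epitope tag. Cys145 is the catalytic nucleophile of this cysteine protease, so the alanine replacement is generally understood to abolish proteolytic activity. The roughly 0.9 kb insert was placed between KpnI and XhoI sites, both retained. In E. coli the plasmid is maintained through a high-copy ColE1/pUC-type origin and selected with ampicillin via the β-lactamase gene and its own promoter.

Expression is controlled by the composite CAG promoter, annotated here as the CMV immediate-early enhancer, the chicken β-actin promoter and a chimeric chicken β-actin/rabbit β-globin intron, which together give strong constitutive transcription in many mammalian cell types. The transcript is terminated by the rabbit β-globin polyadenylation signal. The automated annotation labels the coding region by homology to the SARS-CoV replicase polyprotein 1a, and its accompanying nsp10 description is a generic polyprotein note rather than a statement about this insert. The Myc tag itself is not separately annotated. Downstream lie remnants of lac regulatory sequences, an SV40 origin, which can permit episomal replication in cells expressing large T antigen, and an SV40 poly(A) signal. No mammalian selection marker is annotated, which fits transient transfection use. The associated work concerns a NanoLuc-based protease biosensor for detecting apoptosis and SARS-CoV-2 infection, so this construct plausibly serves as the inactive-protease control, detectable through its Myc tag, although the record does not state that role.
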