Addgene plasmid #200121: pCAG.Myc-SARS2_3CL(C145A)
Purpose: Expresses N-terminal Myc-tagged human codon optimyzed SARS-CoV-2 3CL C145A in mammalian cells
Depositing lab: Eiji Morita. Depositing organization: Hirosaki University. Publication: A highly sensitive NanoLuc-based protease biosensor for detecting apoptosis and SARS-CoV-2 infection. Arakawa M, Yoshida A, Okamura S, Ebina H, Morita E. Sci Rep. 2023 Jan 31;13(1):1753. doi: 10.1038/s41598-023-28984-4. PubMed 36720982.
Backbone
  Vector backbone: pCAG-Myc
  Backbone size w/o insert (bp): 4872
  Vector type: Mammalian Expression
Growth in bacteria
  Bacterial resistance: Ampicillin, 100 μg/mL
  Growth temperature: 37°C
  Growth strain: DH5alpha
  Copy number: High Copy
Gene/Insert
  Gene/Insert name: SARS-CoV-2 3CL protease
  Species: SARS-CoV-2
  Insert size (bp): 926
  Mutation: C145A
  Entrez Gene: ORF1ab (a.k.a. GU280_gp01)
  Promoter: CAG
  Tag / fusion protein: Myc (N terminal on insert)
  Cloning method: Restriction Enzyme; 5′ cloning site KpnI (not destroyed); 3′ cloning site XhoI (not destroyed)
Terms and licenses: Academic/Nonprofit Terms; Industry Terms: Not Available to Industry
How to cite: pCAG.Myc-SARS2_3CL(C145A) was a gift from Eiji Morita (Addgene plasmid # 200121 ; http://n2t.net/addgene:200121 ; RRID:Addgene_200121)
